>Addgene plasmid #67139 | pCellFree_G05 | addgene partial sequence | sequence record 121321 | T7term 5'-GCTAGTTATTGCTCAGCGG-3'
GGTACCACGCGTACCCAACACACGGACACATGCACGAACACGCATGCAGAGAGATCATACATCATCTATA
GAGAAGTACACGTAAAAGTAAGACTCGTCGTCTGCCAGCTACAACCGAGAAGGCGACGTGAAAGGAACAA
GAAAGGAGGAGGAGGGCGGCCGCTTACACCACTTTGTACAAGAAAGCTTGCTAAGTTGGCAGCATCACCC
GACGCACTTTGCGCCGAATAAATACCTGTGACGGAAGATCACTTCGCAGAATAAATAAATCCTGGTGTCC
CTGTTGATACCGGGAAGCCCTGGGCCAACTTTTGGCGAAAATGAGACGTTGATCGGCACGCAAGAGGTTC
CAACTTTCACCATAATGAAATAAGATCACTACCGGGCGTATTTTTTGAGTTATCGAGATTTTCAGGAGCT
AAGGAAGCTAAAATGGAGAAAAAAATCACTGGATATACCACCGTTGATATATCCCAATGGCATCGTAAAG
AACATTTTGAGGCATTTCAGTCAGTTGCTCAATGTACCTATAACCAGACCGTTCAGCTGGATATTACGGC
CTTTTTAAAGACCGTAAAGAAAAATAAGCACAAGTTTTATCCGGCCTTTATTCACATTCTTGCCCGCCTG
ATGAATGCTCATCCGGAATTCCGTATGGCAATGAAAGACGGTGAGCTGGTGATATGGGATAGTGTTCACC
CTTGTTACACCGTTTTCCATGAGCAAACTGAAACGTTTTCATCGCTCTGGAGTGAAATACCACGACGATT
TCCGGCAGTTTCTACACATATATTCGCAAGATGTGGCGTGGTTACGGTGAAAACCTGGCCTATTTCCCTA
AAGGGTTTATTGAGAATATGTTTTTCGTCTCAGCCAATCCCTGGGTGAGTTTTCACCAGTTTTGATTTAA
CGTGGCCAATATGGACAACTTC
