>Addgene plasmid #67139 | pCellFree_G05 | addgene partial sequence | sequence record 121785 | T7 5'-TAATACGACTCACTATAGGG-3'
TTTATTTTATTTTATTTTATTTTATTTTATTTTATTTAACCATGACAGTAATGTATAAAGTCTGTAAAGA
CATTAAACACGTAAGTGAAACCATGGGCACCTCTGGTCACCACCATCACCACCATCACCACGGCACAAGC
AAGGGCGAGGAGGATAACATGGCCATCATCAAGGAGTTCATGCGCTTCAAGGTGCACATGGAGGGCTCCG
TGAACGGCCACGAGTTCGAGATCGAGGGCGAGGGCGAGGGCCGCCCCTACGAGGGCACCCAGACCGCCAA
GCTGAAGGTGACCAAGGGTGGCCCCCTGCCCTTCGCCTGGGACATCCTGTCCCCTCAGTTCATGTACGGC
TCCAAGGCCTACGTGAAGCACCCCGCCGACATCCCCGACTACTTGAAGCTGTCCTTCCCCGAGGGCTTCA
AGTGGGAGCGCGTGATGAACTTCGAGGACGGCGGCGTGGTGACCGTGACCCAGGACTCCTCCCTGCAGGA
CGGCGAGTTCATCTACAAGGTGAAGCTGCGCGGCACCAACTTCCCCTCCGACGGCCCCGTAATGCAGAAG
AAGACTATGGGCTGGGAGGCCTCCTCCGAGCGGATGTACCCCGAGGACGGCGCCCTGAAGGGCGAGATCA
AGCAGAGGCTGAAGCTGAAGGACGGCGGCCACTACGACGCTGAGGTCAAGACCACCTACAAGGCCAAGAA
GCCCGTGCAGCTGCCCGGCGCCTACAACGTCAACATCAAGTTGGACATCACCTCCCACAACGAGGACTAC
ACCATCGTGGAACAGTACGAACGCGCCGAGGGCCGCCACTCCACCGGCGGCATGGACGAGCTGTACAAGC
TGGAGGTGCTCTTCCAGGGTCCGACAAGTTTGTACAAAAAAGCTGAACGAGAAACGTAAAATGATATAAA
TATCAATATATTAAATTAGATTTTGCATAAAAAACAGACTACATAATACTGTAAAACACAACATATCCAG
TCACTAT
