[The description below was written by a language model from this plasmid's Addgene catalogue record.]
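Description:
pCellFree_G05 is an empty Gateway destination vector built on the pLTE EGFP backbone and intended for protein production in cell-free translation systems rather than in living cells. It is described as part of a set of Gateway-compatible vectors for high-throughput expression in both prokaryotic and eukaryotic cell-free systems. The plasmid is maintained in bacteria at high copy number under dual ampicillin and chloramphenicol selection. Because it carries the toxic ccdB gene, it must be propagated in a ccdB-tolerant strain. The record does not state the promoter, the translation initiation or leader elements, or the origin of replication, and no feature table is provided to confirm them.

The functional cassette is laid out as 8xHis–mCherry–attR1–ccdB–CamR–attR2–Stop. The attR1 and attR2 sites are the recombination targets for an LR reaction with an entry clone. This reaction swaps the ccdB/chloramphenicol-resistance segment for the open reading frame of interest. Loss of ccdB provides counter-selection against unrecombined vector in standard strains, while the chloramphenicol marker serves to maintain the intact cassette in the empty backbone. After recombination, the inserted gene lies in frame downstream of the N-terminal tags and upstream of a vector-encoded stop codon, so entry clones without their own stop codon can be used.

The expressed product carries an octahistidine tag, suited to immobilised metal affinity capture, and the red fluorescent protein mCherry. The mCherry fusion allows direct fluorescence-based monitoring or quantification of expression in the cell-free reaction. The vector suits parallel cloning and screening of many ORFs as N-terminally labelled fusion proteins.
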