Addgene plasmid #67139: pCellFree_G05
Purpose: (Empty Backbone) Gateway destination vector for cell-free expression with N-term 8xHis mCherry tag
Depositing lab: Kirill Alexandrov. Depositing organization: University of Queensland. Publication: Gateway-compatible vectors for high-throughput protein expression in pro- and eukaryotic cell-free systems. Gagoski D, Mureev S, Giles N, Johnston W, Dahmer-Heath M, Skalamera D, Gonda TJ, Alexandrov K. J Biotechnol. 2015 Feb 10;195:1-7. doi: 10.1016/j.jbiotec.2014.12.006. Epub 2014 Dec 19. PubMed 25529348.
Backbone
  Vector backbone: pLTE EGFP
  Vector type: Cell-free expression
  Tag / fusion protein: His (N terminal on backbone); mCherry (N terminal on backbone)
Growth in bacteria
  Bacterial resistance: Chloramphenicol and Ampicillin, 25 & 100 μg/mL
  Growth temperature: 37°C
  Growth strain: ccdB Survival
  Copy number: High Copy
Gene/Insert
  Gene/Insert name: None
  Tag / fusion protein: His (N terminal on backbone); mCherry (N terminal on backbone)
Terms and licenses: Academic/Nonprofit Terms; Industry Terms: Not Available to Industry
Depositor comments: 8xHis-mCherry-attR1-ccdB-CamR-attR2-Stop
How to cite: pCellFree_G05 was a gift from Kirill Alexandrov (Addgene plasmid # 67139 ; http://n2t.net/addgene:67139 ; RRID:Addgene_67139)
